>Addgene plasmid #63707 | pMSCVpuro-Gcn5(D608A) | addgene partial sequence | sequence record 108971 | pBABE5 5'-CTTTATCCAGCCCTCAC-3'
TCGAGCCACCATGGCGGAACCTTCCCAGGCCCCAAACCCGGTCCCGGCAGCGCAGCCCCGGCCCCTTCAC
TCCCCAGCCCCTGCCCCAACTTCGACTCCTGCGCCCAGTCCGGCTTCAGCCTCCACTCCGGCTCCGACTC
CGGCACCAGCCCCTGCCCCAGCTGCAGCCCCAGCTGGGAGCACAGGGAGTGGGGGCGCCGGGGTAGGAAG
TGGGGGGGATCCGGCTCGACCTGGCCTGAGCCAGCAGCAGCGCGCTAGCCAGAGGAAGGCGCAAGTCCGG
GGTCTGCCGCGTGCCAAGAAGCTTGAGAAACTAGGGGTCTTCTCAGCTTGCAAGGCCAATGAAACCTGCA
AGTGTAATGGCTGGAAAAACCCCAAGCCCCCCACCGCACCCCGCATGGACCTCCAGCAGCCAGCTGCCAA
CCTGAGCGAGTTGTGCCGTAGCTGTGAGCACCCTTTGGCGGACCATGTGTCCCACCTGGAGAATGTGTCA
GAGGACGAGATTAACCGGCTCTTGGGAATGGTAGTAGATGTAGAAAATCTGTTCATGTCTGTTCACAAGG
AAGAGGACACAGACACCAAACAAGTCTATTTCTACCTCTTCAAGCTCTTGCGGAAGTGCATTCTGCAGAT
GACACGGCCAGTGGTGGAGGGGTCTCTAGGCAGCCCCCCATTTGAGAAGCCTAACATTGAACAGGGTGTA
CTGAACTTTGTGCAGTACAAATTTAGCCACCTGGCCCCCCGAGAGCGCCAGACAATGTTTGAGCTCTCAA
AGATGTTCCTGCTCTGCCTT
