>Addgene plasmid #63707 | pMSCVpuro-Gcn5(D608A) | addgene partial sequence | sequence record 108972 | pPHAGE-3 5'-GCT CCA GAC TGC CTT GGG AAA AGC-3'
TACTTGTCGATGAGCCCTCCCTCTTTGAGCTTGAAGTAGAAGAACTTCTCCAGGGCACTGGCGCAGCGAC
AGTATTCGCTGTCTGGGGGATTGTACTCCCGGCAGTTGGCGATGACCCGCTGCAGGTCAGCTACGAAGAG
CTTCCGGGTCACATAGTAGCGACTGCGCAACCGTTCTGTCATGGTCTTCAGGTCAATGGGGAAACGGATA
ACCTCGTAGTAGTCAGGAGCCTCTGACTTCTTCACAGGTTCCATGAAGGGCCAGGCACTGGGGTGTGACT
TGATCTGAGCCAGCAGGTTTTTGAGGGTCGTATATAGCTGATCAGGATCCTTAAGCTCCTTGCCCTTCTC
CTTTCCCAGTGGCTTCCAGCCTGTCTCTCGAATGCCAGGGACGCTCTCCACCGGGATCTGCCTCACTCCC
TCTTTGAAGCAGCTGAGTCCAGGGTAGACCTTGCGGATCTGTGCCTGTTTGCGCTCAATCAACTTCTTGA
TGATCTCTTTCTGTTTCTTGATGATGTGGGACAGCTCTGTGTAGGGGATTCGGGGATTCAGCTCACACTC
CATCAGCGTCGCTCCTTCATAGTCCTTGATGTAGCCCAGATAGCGGCTCTTGGGCACCTTGATGTCTTTG
GAGAAGCCCTGCTTTTTGAAGTAGCCAATGGCGTACTCTGCAGCATAGGTGAGAAAGTAAAGGATGCTGT
GTTTGATGTGGTACTCCTTTAGGTGGTTCATCAGGTGGGTGCCATAGCCCTTGACCTGCTCATTTGAGGT
GACGGCACAGAAGAC
