[The description below was written by a language model from this plasmid's Addgene catalogue record.]
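Description:
pMSCVpuro-Gcn5(D608A) is a retroviral mammalian expression plasmid built on the pMSCVpuro backbone, a murine stem cell virus-based vector. The backbone accounts for about 6.3 kb and the complete plasmid is about 8.8 kb. It is maintained in bacteria as a high-copy plasmid under ampicillin selection, and it carries a puromycin marker for selecting transduced mammalian cells. No feature table accompanies the record, so individual elements are not itemised. In MSCV-type vectors generally, the 5′ long terminal repeat drives transcription of the insert, and a packaging signal allows the transcript to be encapsidated when the plasmid is introduced into a retroviral packaging cell line. The flanking LTRs then mediate stable integration into the genome of infected cells. The promoter driving the puromycin resistance gene is not stated in the record.

The payload is an approximately 2.5 kb cDNA encoding mouse Gcn5 (also called Kat2a or Gcn5l2), a histone acetyltransferase. It carries a D608A point mutation that the record describes as rendering the enzyme catalytically dead. The protein is expressed without any tag or fusion partner. The insert was placed by restriction cloning between an XhoI site, destroyed in the process, and an EcoRI site that remains intact, and it was subcloned from an earlier Gcn5 plasmid.

The construct is intended for stable retroviral expression of enzyme-dead Gcn5. It can serve as a comparison to wild-type protein to separate acetyltransferase-dependent functions from acetyltransferase-independent ones. The associated study used this approach to examine HAT-independent inhibition of TBK1 and negative regulation of interferon-beta production by Gcn5 and PCAF.
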