Addgene plasmid #63707: pMSCVpuro-Gcn5(D608A)
Purpose: retroviral expression of enzyme-dead mouse Gcn5 in mammalian cells
Depositing lab: Kai Ge. Depositing organization: National Institute of Diabetes & Digestive & Kidney Diseases (NIDDK). Publication: Gcn5 and PCAF negatively regulate interferon-beta production through HAT-independent inhibition of TBK1. Jin Q, Zhuang L, Lai B, Wang C, Li W, Dolan B, Lu Y, Wang Z, Zhao K, Peng W, Dent SY, Ge K. EMBO Rep. 2014 Nov;15(11):1192-201. doi: 10.15252/embr.201438990. Epub 2014 Sep 30. PubMed 25269644.
Backbone
  Vector backbone: pMSCVpuro
  Backbone size w/o insert (bp): 6300
  Total vector size (bp): 8800
  Vector type: Mammalian Expression, Retroviral
  Selectable markers: Puromycin
Growth in bacteria
  Bacterial resistance: Ampicillin, 100 μg/mL
  Growth temperature: 37°C
  Growth strain: XL10 Gold
  Copy number: High Copy
Gene/Insert
  Gene/Insert name: Gcn5 (alt names: Kat2a; Gcn5l2)
  Species: M. musculus (mouse)
  Insert size (bp): 2500
  Mutation: D608A mutation
  GenBank ID: NM_020004.5
  Entrez Gene: Kat2a (a.k.a. 1110051E14Rik, Gcn5, Gcn5l2, mmGCN5)
  Tag / fusion protein: None
  Cloning method: Restriction Enzyme; 5′ cloning site Xho I (destroyed during cloning); 3′ cloning site EcoRI (not destroyed)
  Sequencing primers: 5′ MSCV5; 3′ MSCV3
Resource information
  A portion of this plasmid was derived from a plasmid made by: Subcloned from Addgene plasmid #23098 provided by Sharon Dent, MD Anderson Cancer Center
Terms and licenses: Academic/Nonprofit Terms; Industry Terms: Not Available to Industry
How to cite: pMSCVpuro-Gcn5(D608A) was a gift from Kai Ge (Addgene plasmid # 63707 ; http://n2t.net/addgene:63707 ; RRID:Addgene_63707)
